>Addgene plasmid #49389 | pDNR-hSox2 | addgene partial sequence | sequence record 74708 | T7 5'-TAATACGACTCACTATAGGG-3'
CGCAGCGAGTCAGTGAGCGAGGAAGCGGCCGCATAACTTCGTATAGCATACATTATACGAAGTTATCAGT
CGACGGTACCGGACATATGCCCGGGAATTCGGCACGAGGCCCGGGCCCCCCAAAGTCCCGGCCGGGCCGA
GGGTCGGCGGCCGCCGGCGGGCCGGGCCCGCGCACAGCGCCCGCATGTACAACATGATGGAGACGGAGCT
GAAGCCGCCGGGCCCGCAGCAAACTTCGGGGGGCGGCGGCGGCAACTCCACCGCGGCGGCGGCCGGCGGC
AACCAGAAAAACAGCCCGGACCGCGTCAAGCGGCCCATGAATGCCTTCATGGTGTGGTCCCGCGGGCAGC
GGCGCAAGATGGCCCAGGAGAACCCCAAGATGCACAACTCGGAGATCAGCAAGCGCCTGGGCGCCGAGTG
GAAACTTTTGTCGGAGACGGAGAAGCGGCCGTTCATCGACGAGGCTAAGCGGCTGCGAGCGCTGCACATG
AAGGAGCACCCGGATTATAAATACCGGCCCCGGCGGAAAACCAAGACGCTCATGAAGAAGGATAAGTACA
CGCTGCCCGGCGGGCTGCTGGCCCCCGGCGGCAATAGCATGGCGAGCGGGGTCGGGGTGGGCGCCGGCCT
GGGCGCGGGCGTGAACCAGCGCATGGACAGTTACGCGCACATGAACGGCTGGAGCAACGGCAGCTACAGC
ATGATGCAGGACCAGCTGGGCTACCCGCAGCACCCGGGCCTCAATGCGCACGGCGCAGCGCAGATGCAGC
CCATGCACCGCTACGACGTGAGCGCCCTGCAGTACAACTCCATGACCAGCTCGCAGACCTACATGAACGG
CTCGCCCACCTACAGCATGTCCTACTC
