>Addgene plasmid #49389 | pDNR-hSox2 | addgene partial sequence | sequence record 74772 | CAT-F 5'-GTTTGTGATGGCTTCCATGTC-3'
GTACTGCGATGAGTGGCAGGGCGGGGCGTAATTTGATATCGAGCTCGCTTGGACTCCTGTTGATAGATCC
AGTAATGACCTCAGAACTCCATCTGGATTTGTTCAGAACGCTCGGTTGCCGCCGGGCGTTTTTTATTGGT
GAGAATCCAAGCACTAGTCATGACCAGGATCTCCTAGGCTAGTTGTGATTATGATTATGATTATGATTAT
GATTATGACCACTTACCTGGGCCCGCGCGCCAAACGAATGGTCTAGAAAGCTTGGCATGTGTGAGAGGGG
CAGTGTGCCGTTAATGGCCGTGCCGGGCACCGGGCCGCTCTGGTAGTGCTGGGACATGTGAAGTCTGCTG
GGGGCGGCGGGTTCCGGCACCTCGGCGCCGGGGAGATACATGCTGATCATGTCCCGGAGGTCCCCGGCCT
GGCAGGGCGCCCTGGAGTGGGAGGAAGAGGTAACCACAGGGGGGCTGGAGCTGGCCTCGGACTTGACCAC
CGAACCCATGGAGCCAAGAGCCATGCCAGGGGTGCCCTGCTGCGAGTAGGACATGCTGTAGGTGGGCGAG
CCGTTCATGTAGGTCTGCGAGCTGGTCATGGAGTTGTACTGCAGGGCGCTCACGTCGTAGCGGTGCATGG
GCTGCATCTGCGCTGCGCCGTGCGCATTGAGGCCCGGGTGCTGCGGGTAGCCCAGCTGGTCCTGCATCAT
GCTGTAGCTGCCGTTGCTCCAGCCGTTCATGTGCGCGTAACTGTCCATGCGCTGGTTCACGCCCGCGCCC
AGGCCGGCGCCCACCCCGACCCCGCTCGCCATGCTATTGCCGCCGGGGGCCAGCAGCCCGCCGGGCAGCG
TGTACTTATCCTTCTTCATGAGCGTCTTGGTTTTCCGCCGGGGCCGGTATTTATAATCCGGGTGCTCCTT
CATGTGCAGCGCTCGCAGCCGCTTA
