[The description below was written by a language model from this plasmid's Addgene catalogue record.]
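Description:
pDNR-hSox2 is a promoterless Cre/lox donor plasmid built on the Clontech pDNR-dual backbone (about 4.9 kb without insert) and carrying the human SOX2 coding sequence. It is maintained as a high-copy plasmid in E. coli under ampicillin selection. The record gives no feature table, so the exact arrangement of backbone elements such as the origin of replication and the loxP sites is not documented here beyond the Cre/Lox donor classification.

The insert is a roughly 950 bp fragment of human SOX2, derived from a cDNA clone matching the cited GenBank reference and cloned between EcoRI and HindIII sites, both of which remain intact. The native stop codon has been changed from TGA to a proline codon (CCA), so that translation reads through into the backbone-encoded C-terminal 6xHN tag, a stretch of six repeating His-Asn units that serves as a metal-affinity handle for purification or detection of the fusion protein. Because the donor itself has no promoter driving the insert, SOX2-6xHN is not meant to be expressed from this plasmid directly. In donor systems of this kind, the gene of interest lies between recombinase target sites and is moved by Cre-mediated recombination into acceptor vectors that supply the promoter and host-specific elements, allowing one verified clone to be transferred into multiple expression contexts without re-cloning. The stated purpose is just that: a donor vector for cloning human Sox2 with a 6xHN tag. The record does not specify downstream acceptor vectors or applications.
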