Addgene plasmid #49389: pDNR-hSox2
Purpose: donor vector for cloning human Sox2 with 6xHN tag
Depositing lab: Randall McKinnon. Depositing organization: Rutgers, The State University of New Jersey.
Backbone
  Vector backbone: pDNR-dual
  Backbone manufacturer: Clontech
  Backbone size w/o insert (bp): 4900
  Vector type: Cre/Lox ; donor vector
Growth in bacteria
  Bacterial resistance: Ampicillin, 100 μg/mL
  Growth temperature: 37°C
  Growth strain: DH5alpha
  Copy number: High Copy
Gene/Insert
  Gene/Insert name: Sox2 (alt name: human Sry)
  Species: H. sapiens (human)
  Insert size (bp): 953
  Mutation: TGA (stop) to CCA (Pro) at nt 1027 with respect to GenBank ID BC013923
  GenBank ID: BC013923
  Entrez Gene: SOX2 (a.k.a. ANOP3, MCOPS3)
  Promoter: none
  Tag / fusion protein: 6xHN (6 repeating His-Asn subunits) (C terminal on backbone)
  Cloning method: Restriction Enzyme; 5′ cloning site EcoRI (not destroyed); 3′ cloning site HindIII (not destroyed)
  Sequencing primers: 5′ T7; 3′ CAT-F
Terms and licenses: Academic/Nonprofit Terms; Industry Terms: Not Available to Industry
Depositor comments: from ATCC #10658153
How to cite: pDNR-hSox2 was a gift from Randall McKinnon (Addgene plasmid # 49389 ; http://n2t.net/addgene:49389 ; RRID:Addgene_49389)
